>Addgene plasmid #180611 | pCA528 CALPAIN-7 residues 1-165 | addgene full sequence | sequence record 358673 | Addgene NGS Result
TGGCGAATGGG
[124 nt withheld, positions 12-135]
C
[91 nt withheld, positions 137-227]
A
[49 nt withheld, positions 229-277]
CCTTTGACGTTGGAGTCCACGTTCTTT
[37 nt withheld, positions 305-341]
ACCCTATCTCGGTCTATTCTTTTGATTTATAAGGGATTTTGCCGATTTCGGCCTATTGGTTAAAAAATGA
GCTGATTTAACAAAAATTTAACGCGAATTTTAACAAAATATTAACGCTTACAATTTAGGTGGCACTTTTC
GGGGAAATGTGCGCGGAACCCCTATTTGTTTATTTTTCTAAATACATTCAAATATGTATCCGCTCATGAA
TTAATTCTTAGAAAAACTCATCGAGCATCAAATGAAACTGCAATTTATTCATATCAGGATTATCAATACC
ATATTTTTGAAAAAGCCGTTTCTGTAATGAAGGAGAAAACTCACCGAGGCAGTTCCATAGGATGGCAAGA
TCCTGGTATCGGTCTGCGATTCCGACTCGTCCAACATCAATACAACCTATTAATTTCCCCTCGTCAAAAA
TAAGGTTATCAAGTGAGAAATCACCATGAGTGACGACTGAATCCGGTGAGAATGGCAAAAGTTTATGCAT
TTCTTTCCAGACTTGTTCAACAGGCCAGCCATTACGCTCGTCATCAAAATCACTCGCATCAACCAAACCG
TTATTCATTCGTGATTGCGCCTGAGCGAGACGAAATACGCGATCGCTGTTAAAAGGACAATTACAAACAG
GAATCGAATGCAACCGGCGCAGGAACACTGCCAGCGCATCAACAATATTTTCACCTGAATCAGGATATTC
TTCTAATACCTGGAATGCTGTTTTCCCGGGGATCGCAGTGGTGAGTAACCATGCATCATCAGGAGTACGG
ATAAAATGCTTGATGGTCGGAAGAGGCATAAATTCCGTCAGCCAGTTTAGTCTGACCATCTCATCTGTAA
CATCATTGGCAACGCTACCTTTGCCATGTTTCAGAAACAACTCTGGCGCATCGGGCTTCCCATACAATCG
ATAGATTGTCGCACCTGATTGCCCGACATTATCGCGAGCCCATTTATACCCATATAAATCAGCATCCATG
TTGGAATTTAATCGCGGCCTAGAGCAAGACGTTTCCCGTTGAATATGGCTCATAACACCCCTTGTATTAC
TGTTTATGTAAGCAGACAGTTTTATTGTTCATGACCAAAATCCCTTAACGTGAGTTTTCGTTCCACTGAG
CGTCAGACCCCGTAGAAAAGATCAAAGGATCTTCTTGAGATCCTTTTTTTCTGCGCGTAATCTGCTGCTT
GCAAACAAAAAAACCACCGCTACCAGCGGTGGTTTGTTTGCCGGATCAAGAGCTACCAACTCTTTTTCCG
AAGGTAACTGGCTTCAGCAGAGCGCAGATACCAAATACTGTCCTTCTAGTGTAGCCGTAGTTAGGCCACC
ACTTCAAGAACTCTGTAGCACCGCCTACATACCTCGCTCTGCTAATCCTGTTACCAGTGGCTGCTGCCAG
TGGCGATAAGTCGTGTCTTACCGGGTTGGACTCAAGACGATAGTTACCGGATAAGGCGCAGCGGTCGGGC
TGAACGGGGGGTTCGTGCACACAGCCCAGCTTGGAGCGAACGACCTACACCGAACTGAGATACCTACAGC
GTGAGCTATGAGAAAGCGCCACGCTTCCCGAAGGGAGAAAGGCGGACAGGTATCCGGTAAGCGGCAGGGT
CGGAACAGGAGAGCGCACGAGGGAGCTTCCAGGGGGAAACGCCTGGTATCTTTATAGTCCTGTCGGGTTT
CGCCACCTCTGACTTGAGCGTCGATTTTTGTGATGCTCGTCAGGGGGGCGGAGCCTATGGAAAAACGCCA
GCAACGCGGCCTTTTTACGGTTCCTGGCCTTTTGCTGGCCTTTTGCTCACATGTTCTTTCCTGCGTTATC
CCCTGATTCTGTGGATAACCGTATTACCGCCTTTGAGTGAGCTGATACCGCTCGCCGCAGCCGAACGACC
GAGCGCAGCGAGTCAGTGAGCGAGGAAGCGGAAGAGCGCCTGATGCGGTATTTTCTCCTTACGCATCTGT
GCGGTATTTCACACCGCAATGGTGCACTCTCAGTACAATCTGCTCTGATGCCGCATAGTTAAGCCAGTAT
ACACTCCGCTATCGCTACGTGACTGGGTCATGGCTGCGCCCCGACACCCGCCAACACCCGCTGACGCGCC
CTGACGGGCTTGTCTGCTCCCGGCATCCGCTTACAGACAAGCTGTGACCGTCTCCGGGAGCTGCATGTGT
CAGAGGTTTTCACCGTCATCACCGAAACGCGCGAGGCAGCTGCGGTAAAGCTCATCAGCGTGGTCGTGAA
GCGATTCACAGATGTCTGCCTGTTCATCCGCGTCCAGCTCGTTGAGTTTCTCCAGAAGCGTTAATGTCTG
GCTTCTGATAAAGCGGGCCATGTTAAGGGCGGTTTTTTCCTGTTTGGTCACTGATGCCTCCGTGTAAGGG
GGATTTCTGTTCATGGGGGTAATGATACCGATGAAACGAGAGAGGATGCTCACGATACGGGTTACTGATG
ATGAACATGCCCGGTTACTGGAACGTTGTGAGGGTAAACAACTGGCGGTATGGATGCGGCGGGACCAGAG
AAAAATCACTCAGGGTCAATGCCAGCGCTTCGTTAATACAGATGTAGGTGTTCCACAGGGTAGCCAGCAG
CATCCTGCGATGCAGATCCGGAACATAATGGTGCAGGGCGCTGACTTCCGCGTTTCCAGACTTTACGAAA
CACGGAAACCGAAGACCATTCATGTTGTTGCTCAGGTCGCAGACGTTTTGCAGCAGCAGTCGCTTCACGT
TCGCTCGCGTATCGGTGATTCATTCTGCTAACCAGTAAGGCAACCCCGCCAGCCTAGCCGGGTCCTCAAC
GACAGGAGCACGATCATGCGCACCCGTGGGGCCGCCATGCCGGCGATAATGGCCTGCTTCTCGCCGAAAC
GTTTGGTGGCGGGACCAGTGACGAAGGCTTGAGCGAGGGCGTGCAAGATTCCGAATACCGCAAGCGACAG
GCCGATCATCGTCGCGCTCCAGCGAAAGCGGTCCTCGCCGAAAATGACCCAGAGCGCTGCCGGCACCTGT
CCTACGAGTTGCATGATAAAGAAGACAGTCATAAGTGCGGCGACGATAGTCATGCCCCGCGCCCACCGGA
AGGAGCTGACTGGGTTGAAGGCTCTCAAGGGCATCGGTCGAGATCCCGGTGCCTAATGAGTGAGCTAACT
TACATTAATTGCGTTGCGCTCACTGCCCGCTTTCCAGTCGGGAAACCTGTCGTGCCAGCTGCATTAATGA
ATCGGCCAACGCGCGGGGAGAGGCGGTTTGCGTATTGGGCGCCAGGGTGGTTTTTCTTTTCACCAGTGAG
ACGGGCAACAGCTGATTGCCCTTCACCGCCTGGCCCTGAGAGAGTTGCAGCAAGCGGTCCACGCTGGTTT
GCCCCAGCAGGCGAAAATCCTGTTTGATGGTGGTTAACGGCGGGATATAACATGAGCTGTCTTCGGTATC
GTCGTATCCCACTACCGAGATATCCGCACCAACGCGCAGCCCGGACTCGGTAATGGCGCGCATTGCGCCC
AGCGCCATCTGATCGTTGGCAACCAGCATCGCAGTGGGAACGATGCCCTCATTCAGCATTTGCATGGTTT
GTTGAAAACCGGACATGGCACTCCAGTCGCCTTCCCGTTCCGCTATCGGCTGAATTTGATTGCGAGTGAG
ATATTTATGCCAGCCAGCCAGACGCAGACGCGCCGAGACAGAACTTAATGGGCCCGCTAACAGCGCGATT
TGCTGGTGACCCAATGCGACCAGATGCTCCACGCCCAGTCGCGTACCGTCTTCATGGGAGAAAATAATAC
TGTTGATGGGTGTCTGGTCAGAGACATCAAGAAATAACGCCGGAACATTAGTGCAGGCAGCTTCCACAGC
AATGGCATCCTGGTCATCCAGCGGATAGTTAATGATCAGCCCACTGACGCGTTGCGCGAGAAGATTGTGC
ACCGCCGCTTTACAGGCTTCGACGCCGCTTCGTTCTACCATCGACACCACCACGCTGGCACCCAGTTGAT
CGGCGCGAGATTTAATCGCCGCGACAATTTGCGACGGCGCGTGCAGGGCCAGACTGGAGGTGGCAACGCC
AATCAGCAACGACTGTTTGCCCGCCAGTTGTTGTGCCACGCGGTTGGGAATGTAATTCAGCTCCGCCATC
GCCGCTTCCACTTTTTCCCGCGTTTTCGCAGAAACGTGGCTGGCCTGGTTCACCACGCGGGAAACGGTCT
GATAAGAGACACCGGCATACTCTGCGACATCGTATAACGTTACTGGTTTCACATTCACCACCCTGAATTG
ACTCTCTTCCGGGCGCTATCATGCCATACCGCGAAAGGTTTTGCGCCATTCGATGGTGTCCGGGATCTCG
ACGCTCTCCCTTATGCGACTCCTGCATTAGGAAGCAGCCCAGTAGTAGGTTGAGGCCGTTGAGCACCGCC
GCCGCAAGGAATGGTGCATGCAAGGAGATGGCGCCCAACAGTCCCCCGGCCACGGGGCCTGCCACCATAC
CCACGCCGAAACAAGCGCTCATGAGCCCGAAGTGGCGAGCCCGATCTTCCCCATCGGTGATGTCGGCGAT
ATAGGCGCCAGCAACCGCACCTGTGGCGCCGGTGATGCCGGCCACGATGCGTCCGGCGTAGAGGATCGAG
ATCTCGATCCCGCGAAATTAATACGACTCACTATAGGGGAATTGTGAGCGGATAACAATTCCCCTCTAGA
AATAATTTTGTTTAACTTTAAGAAGGAGATATACATATGGGTCATCACCATCATCACCATGGTTCGGACT
CAGAAGTCAATCAAGAAGCTAAGCCAGAGGTCAAGCCAGAAGTCAAGCCTGAGACTCACATCAATTTAAA
GGTGTCCGATGGATCTTCAGAGATCTTCTTCAAGATCAAAAAGACCACTCCTTTAAGAAGGCTGATGGAA
GCGTTCGCTAAAAGACAGGGTAAGGAAATGGACTCCTTAAGATTCTTGTACGACGGTATTAGAATTCAAG
CTGATCAGACCCCTGAAGATTTGGACATGGAGGATAACGATATTATTGAGGCTCACAGAGAACAGATTGG
TGGGATGGACGCCACAGCACTGGAGCGGGACGCTGTGCAGTTCGCCCGTCTGGCGGTTCAGCGCGACCAC
GAAGGCCGCTACTCCGAGGCGGTGTTTTATTACAAGGAAGCTGCACAAGCCTTAATTTATGCTGAGATGG
CAGGATCAAGCCTAGAAAATATTCAAGAAAAAATAACTGAGTATCTGGAAAGAGTTCAAGCTCTACATTC
AGCAGTTCAGTCAAAGAGTGCTGATCCTTTGAAGTCAAAACATCAGTTGGACTTAGAGCGTGCTCATTTC
CTTGTTACACAAGCTTTTGATGAAGATGAAAAAGAGAATGTTGAAGATGCTATAGAATTGTACACAGAAG
CTGTGGATCTCTGTCTGAAAACATCTTATGAAACTGCTGATAAAGTCCTGCAAAATAAACTGAAACAGTT
GGCTCGACAGGCGCTAGACAGAGCAGAAGCGCTGAGTGAGCCTTTGACCAAGCCAGTTGGCAAAATCAGT
TCAACAAGTTAAGTCGACAAGCTTGCGGCCGCACTCGAGCACCACCACCACCACCACTGAGATCCGGCTG
CTAACAAAGCCCGAAAGGAAGCTGAGTTGGCTGCTGCCACCGCTGAGCAATAACTAGCATAACCCCTTGG
GGCCTCTAAACGGGTCTTGAGGGGTTTTTTGCTGAAAGGAGGAACTATATCCGGAT
Features (pLannotate 1.2.2; 20 found; start..end, strand, type, name):
     12..440     +  rep_origin     f1 ori (sequence partly withheld): f1 bacteriophage origin of replication; arrow indicates direction of (+) strand synthesis
    493..550     +  promoter       AmpR promoter (fragment): bla
    559..1374    -  CDS            KanR: aminoglycoside phosphotransferase; aph(3')-Ia; confers resistance to kanamycin in bacteria or G418 (Geneticin®) in eukaryotes
   1496..2084    +  rep_origin     ori: high-copy-number ColE1/pMB1/pBR322/pUC origin of replication
   2270..2409    -  misc_feature   bom: basis of mobility region from pBR322
   2511..2702    -  CDS            rop: Rop protein, which maintains plasmids at low copy number; rop
   2719..3099    +  CDS            YPB1_ECOLX: Protein predicted: Swiss-Prot protein existence level 4. From Escherichia coli.
   3171..3462    -  CDS            TcR (fragment): tetracycline efflux protein; tet; confers resistance to tetracycline
   3477..3498    -  protein_bind   CAP binding site: CAP binding activates transcription in the presence of cAMP. E. coli catabolite activator protein
   3511..4593    -  CDS            lacI: lac repressor; lacI; The lac repressor binds to the lac operator to inhibit transcription in E. coli. This inhibition can be relieved by adding lactose or isopropyl-β-D-thiogalactopyranoside (IPTG).
   4594..4671    -  promoter       lacI promoter: lacI
   4679..4958    -  CDS            TcR (fragment): tetracycline efflux protein; tet; confers resistance to tetracycline
   4980..4998    +  promoter       T7 promoter: promoter for bacteriophage T7 RNA polymerase
   4999..5023    +  protein_bind   lac operator: The lac repressor binds to the lac operator to inhibit transcription in E. coli. This inhibition can be relieved by adding lactose or isopropyl-β-D-thiogalactopyranoside (IPTG). lac repressor encoded by lacI
   5038..5060    +  RBS            RBS: efficient ribosome binding site from bacteriophage T7 gene 10 (Olins and Rangwala, 1989)
   5095..5384    +  CDS            SUMO (fragment): cleavable ubiquitin-like protein tag; S. cerevisiae SMT3 (truncated)
   5386..5880    +  CDS            CAPN7 (fragment): CAN7_HUMAN - Also known as PALBH. Experimental evidence at protein level: Swiss-Prot protein existence level 1. Calcium-regulated non-lysosomal thiol-protease. From Homo sapiens (Human).
   5911..5928    +  CDS            9xHis (fragment): 9xHis affinity tag
   5938..5987    +  CDS            SET1 (fragment): solubility-enhancement tag derived from T7 phage gene 10B
   5995..6042    +  terminator     T7 terminator: transcription terminator for bacteriophage T7 RNA polymerase
