[The description below was written by a language model from this plasmid's Addgene catalogue record and pLannotate feature annotations shown in this document.]
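Description:
pCA528 CALPAIN-7 residues 1-165 is a 6,067-nt bacterial expression plasmid built on the pCA528 backbone. It produces an N-terminal fragment of human calpain-7 (CAPN7) that, according to the record, comprises the protein's tandem MIT domains. The backbone has a pET-like layout. It carries a ColE1/pMB1-type origin together with the bom region and the rop gene, which moderates copy number (the catalogue lists copy number as unknown). An f1 phage origin is also present, and an aminoglycoside phosphotransferase gene provides kanamycin selection. Short tetracycline-resistance fragments and a predicted E. coli open reading frame appear to be pBR322-derived remnants rather than functional elements.

The expression cassette runs from a T7 promoter with an adjacent lac operator, and a T7 gene 10 ribosome binding site follows it. The plasmid also encodes lacI under its own promoter, so transcription is repressed until IPTG is added in a host that supplies T7 RNA polymerase. The open reading frame encodes a His-SUMO tag (yeast SMT3) joined directly to CAPN7 residues 1-165, and the cassette ends at a T7 terminator. The N-terminal His tag is stated in the catalogue entry but is not annotated separately in the feature table. The table does mark a short His-tag fragment and a SET1 fragment downstream of the insert. These are probably vector-derived sequence lying after the insert, but the record does not say whether they are translated.

The His tag permits metal-affinity purification, and the SUMO moiety typically improves solubility and can be removed by a SUMO-specific protease. The associated study surveyed interactions between human ESCRT-III proteins and MIT domains in the context of cytokinetic abscission, so the construct was presumably used to make recombinant MIT-domain protein for binding or structural analyses.
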