Addgene plasmid #180611: pCA528 CALPAIN-7 residues 1-165
Purpose: Bacterial expression vector for CALPAIN-7 residues 1-165, tandem MIT domains. Has N-terminal HIS-SUMO tag. Internal ID: WISP21-25
Depositing lab: Wesley Sundquist. Depositing organization: University of Utah. Publication: Comprehensive analysis of the human ESCRT-III-MIT domain interactome reveals new cofactors for cytokinetic abscission. Wenzel DM, Mackay DR, Skalicky JJ, Paine EL, Miller MS, Ullman KS, Sundquist WI. Elife. 2022 Sep 15;11:e77779. doi: 10.7554/eLife.77779. PubMed 36107470.
Backbone
  Vector backbone: pCA528
  Vector type: Bacterial Expression
Growth in bacteria
  Bacterial resistance: Kanamycin, 50 μg/mL
  Growth temperature: 37°C
  Growth strain: DH5alpha
  Copy number: Unknown
Gene/Insert
  Gene/Insert name: CALPAIN-7
  Species: H. sapiens (human)
  Mutation: Residues 1-165
  Promoter: T7
  Tag / fusion protein: HIS-SUMO (N terminal on backbone)
  Cloning method: Unknown
  Sequencing primers: 5′ T7 for; 3′ T7 term
Terms and licenses: Academic/Nonprofit Terms; Industry Terms: Not Available to Industry
Depositor comments: Read the preprint on bioRxiv: https://www.biorxiv.org/content/10.1101/2022.02.09.477148v1
How to cite: pCA528 CALPAIN-7 residues 1-165 was a gift from Wesley Sundquist (Addgene plasmid # 180611 ; http://n2t.net/addgene:180611 ; RRID:Addgene_180611)
